Addgene plasmid #213986: pEM8313
Purpose: PrpsM driven expression of mCerulean
Depositing lab: Marc Erhardt. Depositing organization: Humboldt-Universitaet zu Berlin. Publication: Fluorescent tools for the standardized work in Gram-negative bacteria. Delgadillo-Guevara M, Halte M, Erhardt M, Popp PF. J Biol Eng. 2024 Apr 8;18(1):25. doi: 10.1186/s13036-024-00420-9. PubMed 38589953.
Backbone
  Vector backbone: pKH70-PrpsM
  Vector type: Bacterial Expression
Growth in bacteria
  Bacterial resistance: Ampicillin, 100 μg/mL
  Growth temperature: 37°C
  Growth strain: DH5alpha
  Copy number: Low Copy
Gene/Insert
  Gene/Insert name: mCerulean
  Species: Synthetic
  Promoter: PrpsM
  Cloning method: Gibson Cloning
Terms and licenses: Academic/Nonprofit Terms; Industry Terms: Not Available to Industry
How to cite: pEM8313 was a gift from Marc Erhardt (Addgene plasmid # 213986 ; http://n2t.net/addgene:213986 ; RRID:Addgene_213986)
