[The description below was written by a language model from this plasmid's Addgene catalogue record and pLannotate feature annotations shown in this document.]
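Description:
pEM8313 is a small (about 3.2 kb) bacterial expression plasmid built on the pKH70-PrpsM backbone that places the cyan fluorescent protein mCerulean under control of the PrpsM promoter. It belongs to a set of fluorescent tools intended for standardized work in Gram-negative bacteria. The plasmid is maintained in E. coli under ampicillin selection, provided by a β-lactamase gene (AmpR) with its own bla promoter and followed by a phage lambda t0 terminator. Replication appears to rely on a p15A-type origin: the annotation detects p15A and RSF origin fragments together with the RNAI copy-control RNA. This is broadly consistent with the low copy number listed in the catalogue entry, and p15A origins are generally compatible with ColE1-type plasmids in the same cell.

The expression cassette starts with sequence from the E. coli ribosomal protein gene region. The feature table identifies an rpmJ (ribosomal protein L36) coding segment followed by the alpha operon ribosome binding site element, which is the native context upstream of rpsM and so presumably corresponds to the PrpsM promoter fragment, although the promoter itself is not annotated as a separate feature. Downstream lies the mCerulean open reading frame, a monomeric, rapidly maturing cyan variant derived from Aequorea victoria GFP, inserted by Gibson assembly and terminated by the rrnB T1 terminator. No inducible regulator or operator is annotated. Since ribosomal protein promoters are normally active during growth, the construct likely gives constitutive cyan labelling of cells, for example for microscopy or for distinguishing strains in mixed populations, though the record states only that it drives mCerulean expression.
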