Features (pLannotate 1.2.2; 10 found; start..end, strand, type, name):
     86..199     +  CDS            rpmJ (sequence withheld): RL36_ECOLI - Experimental evidence at protein level: Swiss-Prot protein existence level 1. From Escherichia coli (strain K12).
    269..380     +  ncRNA          Alpha RBS: Accession: RF00140 - Alpha operon ribosome binding site
    478..1194    +  CDS            mCerulean: mCerulean is a basic (constitutively fluorescent) cyan fluorescent protein published in 2005, derived from Aequorea victoria. It is reported to be a very rapidly-maturing monomer.
   1220..1306    +  terminator     rrnB T1 terminator: Escherichia coli rrnB; transcription terminator T1 from the E. coli rrnB gene
   1334..1390    -  rep_origin     RSF ori (fragment): Plasmids containing the RSF 1030 origin of replication can be propagated in E. coli cells that contain additional plasmids with compatible origins.
   1477..1821    -  rep_origin     p15A ori (fragment): Plasmids containing the medium-copy-number p15A origin of replication can be propagated in E. coli cells that contain a second plasmid with the ColE1 origin.
   1891..1992    +  ncRNA          RNAI: Accession: RF00106 - RNAI
   2059..2153    -  terminator     lambda t0 terminator: transcription terminator from phage lambda
   2183..3043    -  CDS            AmpR: β-lactamase; bla; confers resistance to ampicillin, carbenicillin, and related antibiotics
   3044..3148    -  promoter       AmpR promoter: bla
>Addgene plasmid #213986 | pEM8313 | addgene full sequence | sequence record 424923 | Addgene NGS Result
CTCGAGGATCCCGGGTACCTGCAGCTAGCGTCGACGAAAGGCTACGGCCGTTAATTGGTCGCCTGAGAAG
TTACGGAGAGTAAAA
[114 nt withheld, positions 86-199]
TGATTTTTTCGCATATTTTTCTTGCAAAGTTGGGTTGAGCTGGCTAGATTAGCCAGCCAATCTTTTGTAT
GTCTGTACGTTTCCATTTGAGTATCCTGAAAACGGGCTTTTCAGCATGGTACGTACATATTAAATAGTAG
GAGTGCATAGTGGCCCGTATAGCAGGCATTAACATTCCTGATCAGAAACACGCCGTGATCGCGTTAACTT
CGATCTACGGTGTCGGCAAGACCCGTTCTAAAGCCATCCTGGCTGGAATTCATAAGGAGGAAAAACATAT
GGTTAGTAAAGGGGAGGAGTTATTTACTGGTGTAGTTCCGATTTTAGTCGAGCTTGACGGGGATGTAAAT
GGGCACAAATTTAGTGTCTCTGGTGAAGGCGAGGGTGATGCTACTTACGGGAAACTTACGCTGAAGTTTA
TCTGTACCACTGGAAAGCTTCCGGTTCCCTGGCCCACCTTGGTTACAACATTGACATGGGGTGTCCAATG
CTTCGCGCGCTATCCCGATCATATGAAACAGCACGATTTCTTCAAGTCTGCCATGCCGGAGGGTTACGTT
CAAGAACGCACAATCTTTTTCAAGGATGATGGAAATTACAAAACTCGTGCGGAAGTAAAGTTCGAGGGTG
ATACCCTTGTGAACCGTATTGAGTTGAAGGGGATTGATTTTAAAGAGGACGGCAACATTTTAGGGCACAA
ATTAGAGTATAATGCTATCTCGGACAACGTATATATCACAGCGGACAAACAGAAAAACGGCATCAAAGCT
AACTTCAAAATTCGTCATAATATTGAGGATGGGTCTGTTCAACTGGCGGATCATTACCAGCAGAACACTC
CAATTGGGGACGGCCCAGTCTTGTTACCGGATAACCATTATTTGAGCACGCAGTCTAAATTGTCGAAAGA
TCCCAATGAAAAACGGGATCACATGGTACTGTTGGAGTTCGTCACGGCGGCCGGGATTACTTTGGGGATG
GACGAGTTATATAAGTGATAAGCGGCCGCTCTAGAGGCATCAAATAAAACGAAAGGCTCAGTCGAAAGAC
TGGGCCTTTCGTTTTATCTGTTGTTTGTCGGTGAACGCTCTCCTGAGTAGGACAAATCCGCCGCCCTAGA
CCTAGGCGGAGATATTCCGCTTCCTCGCTCACTGACTCGCTCCGCTCGGTCGTTCGGCTGCGGCGAGCGG
TACCGGCTTACTGGCGGGGCGGAAATTTCCTGGAAGATGCCAGGAAGAAACTTAACAGGGAAGCGATAAG
GCCACGGCAGAGCCGTTTTTCCATAGGCTCCGCCCCCCTGACAAGCATCACGAAATCTGACGCTCAAATC
AGTGGTGGCGAAACCCGACAGGACTTAAAGATACCAGGCGTTTCCCCCTGGTGGCTCCCTCGTGCGCTCT
CCTGTTCCTGCCTTTCGGTTTACCGGTGTCACTCCGCTGTTATGGCCGCGTTTATCTCATTCCACGCCTG
ACACTCGGTTCCGGGAAGGCAGTTCGCTCCAAGCTGGACTGTATGCACGAACCCCCCGTTCAGTCCGACT
GCTGCGCCTGTTCCGGTAACTATCGACTTGAGTCCAAGCCGGAAAGACACGACAAAGCGCCACTGGCAGC
AGCCACTGGTAAGAGGGTGTACAAGAGATTACTGATGCAGAGTTCTTGAAGTCAGAGCCAAACTACGGCT
AAACTGGAAGGACGAATTTGGTGGCAGCGGTCTTGTACACCCTGTTACCACGGTTCAGAAGTTCCCCAAC
TTACTGAACCTTCGAAAAACCACCTCCCCAGGTGGTTTTTTCGTTTTCAGAGCAAGAGATTACGACGCAA
CGGAAAGGATCTCAAGAGGTTCATCTTACTAGTGCTTGGATTCTCACCAATAAAAAACGCCCGGCGGCAA
CCGAGCGTTCTGAACAAATCCAGATGGAGTTCTGAGGTCATTACTGGATCTATCAACAGGAGTCCAAGCG
AGCTCGTAAACTTGGTCTGACAGTTACCAATGCTTAATCAGTGAGGCACCTATCTCAGCGATCTGTCTAT
TTCGTTCATCCATAGTTGCCTGACTCCCCGTCGTGTAGATAACTACGATACGGGAGGGCTTACCATCTGG
CCCCAGTGCTGCAATGATACCGCGAGACCCACGCTCACCGGCTCCAGATTTATCAGCAATAAACCAGCCA
GCCGGAAGGGCCGAGCGCAGAAGTGGTCCTGCAACTTTATCCGCCTCCATCCAGTCTATTAATTGTTGCC
GGGAAGCTAGAGTAAGTAGTTCGCCAGTTAATAGTTTGCGCAACGTTGTTGCCATTGCTACAGGCATCGT
GGTGTCACGCTCGTCGTTTGGTATGGCTTCATTCAGCTCCGGTTCCCAACGATCAAGGCGAGTTACATGA
TCCCCCATGTTGTGCAAAAAAGCGGTTAGCTCCTTCGGTCCTCCGATCGTTGTCAGAAGTAAGTTGGCCG
CAGTGTTATCACTCATGGTTATGGCAGCACTGCATAATTCTCTTACTGTCATGCCATCCGTAAGATGCTT
TTCTGTGACTGGTGAGTACTCAACCAAGTCATTCTGAGAATAGTGTATGCGGCGACCGAGTTGCTCTTGC
CCGGCGTCAATACGGGATAATACCGCGCCACATAGCAGAACTTTAAAAGTGCTCATCATTGGAAAACGTT
CTTCGGGGCGAAAACTCTCAAGGATCTTACCGCTGTTGAGATCCAGTTCGATGTAACCCACTCGTGCACC
CAACTGATCTTCAGCATCTTTTACTTTCACCAGCGTTTCTGGGTGAGCAAAAACAGGAAGGCAAAATGCC
GCAAAAAAGGGAATAAGGGCGACACGGAAATGTTGAATACTCATACTCTTCCTTTTTCAATATTATTGAA
GCATTTATCAGGGTTATTGTCTCATGAGCGGATACATATTTGAATGTATTTAGAAAAATAAACAAATAGG
GGTTCCGCGCACATTTCCCCGAAAAGTGCCACCTGACGTCTAAGAAACCATTATTATCATGACATTAACC
TATAAAAATAGGCGTATCACGAGGCCCTTTCGTCTTCAC
